Addgene plasmid #48652: PM-NM!TB
Purpose: Bacterial NM crRNA expression: targets NM to protospacer B (ACTTTAAAAGTATTCGCCAT), p15A/chloramphenicol
Depositing lab: George Church. Depositing organization: Harvard Medical School. Publication: Orthogonal Cas9 proteins for RNA-guided gene regulation and editing. Esvelt KM, Mali P, Braff JL, Moosburner M, Yaung SJ, Church GM. Nat Methods. 2013 Sep 29. doi: 10.1038/nmeth.2681. PubMed 24076762.
Backbone
  Vector backbone: p15A-cat
  Total vector size (bp): 2756
  Vector type: CRISPR
Growth in bacteria
  Bacterial resistance: Chloramphenicol, 25 μg/mL
  Growth temperature: 37°C
  Growth strain: DH5alpha
  Copy number: Unknown
Gene/Insert
  Gene/Insert name: Bacterial NM crRNA to prototspacer B
  Species: Synthetic
  Insert size (bp): 66
  Promoter: J23100 promoter
  Cloning method: Unknown
  Sequencing primers: 5′ p15A-F; 3′ CAT-R
Terms and licenses: Academic/Nonprofit Terms; Industry Terms: Not Available to Industry
How to cite: PM-NM!TB was a gift from George Church (Addgene plasmid # 48652 ; http://n2t.net/addgene:48652 ; RRID:Addgene_48652)
