[The description below was written by a language model from this plasmid's Addgene catalogue record and the feature table of its GenBank file.]
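Description:
PM-NM!TB is a small bacterial CRISPR plasmid of about 2.75 kb, built on a p15A-cat backbone, that expresses a crRNA for the "NM" Cas9. NM is presumably the Neisseria meningitidis ortholog, given the source study on orthogonal Cas9 proteins, although the record does not spell out the abbreviation. The plasmid replicates in E. coli from the medium-copy p15A origin. It is selected with chloramphenicol through a cat (chloramphenicol acetyltransferase) gene driven by its native cat promoter. Because p15A is compatible with ColE1-type origins, the plasmid can be maintained alongside a second plasmid in the same cell, such as one carrying the Cas9 protein, its tracrRNA or a target/reporter.

The payload is a synthetic 66 bp insert encoding a crRNA whose spacer directs NM Cas9 to a defined test sequence called protospacer B. According to the catalogue entry, it is transcribed from J23100, a strong constitutive synthetic E. coli promoter. Neither the J23100 promoter nor the crRNA is annotated in the feature table, which lists only the backbone parts: the origin, the resistance cassette, several primer sites, and rrnB T1 and T2 transcription terminators. These terminators flank the expression regions and probably insulate the short RNA transcription unit and the marker from read-through. No Cas9 or tracrRNA gene is annotated, so those components have to be supplied separately. The construct appears to be one of a set of crRNA plasmids used in bacteria to test whether different Cas9 orthologs recognise only their own guide RNAs when targeted to a given protospacer for gene regulation or cleavage.
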