LOCUS       Exported 2755 bp ds-DNA circular SYN 13-MAY-2021
DEFINITION  Bacterial NM crRNA expression: targets NM to protospacer B
            (ACTTTAAAAGTATTCGCCAT), p15A/chloramphenicol.
ACCESSION   .
VERSION     .
KEYWORDS    PM-NM!TB
SOURCE      synthetic DNA construct
  ORGANISM  synthetic DNA construct
REFERENCE   1 (bases 1 to 2755)
  AUTHORS   Esvelt KM, Mali P, Braff JL, Moosburner M, Yaung SJ, Church GM
  TITLE     Orthogonal Cas9 proteins for RNA-guided gene regulation and editing.
  JOURNAL   Nat Methods. 2013 Sep 29. doi: 10.1038/nmeth.2681.
  PUBMED    24076762
REFERENCE   2 (bases 1 to 2755)
  AUTHORS   .
  TITLE     Direct Submission
  JOURNAL   Exported May 13, 2021 from SnapGene Server 1.1.58
            http://www.snapgene.com
FEATURES             Location/Qualifiers
     source          1..2755
                     /organism="synthetic DNA construct"
                     /mol_type="other DNA"
     terminator      239..266
                     /label=rrnB T2 terminator
                     /note="transcription terminator T2 from the E. coli rrnB
                     gene"
     terminator      358..444
                     /gene="Escherichia coli rrnB"
                     /label=rrnB T1 terminator
                     /note="transcription terminator T1 from the E. coli rrnB
                     gene"
     promoter        665..767
                     /label=cat promoter
                     /note="promoter of the E. coli cat gene encoding
                     chloramphenicol acetyltransferase"
     CDS             768..1427
                     /codon_start=1
                     /gene="cat"
                     /product="chloramphenicol acetyltransferase"
                     /label=CmR
                     /note="confers resistance to chloramphenicol"
                     /translation="MEKKITGYTTVDISQWHRKEHFEAFQSVAQCTYNQTVQLDITAFL
                     KTVKKNKHKFYPAFIHILARLMNAHPEFRMAMKDGELVIWDSVHPCYTVFHEQTETFSS
                     LWSEYHDDFRQFLHIYSQDVACYGENLAYFPKGFIENMFFVSANPWVSFTSFDLNVANM
                     DNFFAPVFTMGKYYTQGDKVLMPLAIQVHHAVCDGFHVGRMLNELQQYCDEWQGGA"
     primer_bind     complement(834..853)
                     /label=CAT-R
                     /note="Chloramphenicol resistance gene, reverse primer"
     terminator      1437..1523
                     /gene="Escherichia coli rrnB"
                     /label=rrnB T1 terminator
                     /note="transcription terminator T1 from the E. coli rrnB
                     gene"
     primer_bind     complement(1813..1830)
                     /label=L4440
                     /note="L4440 vector, forward primer"
     rep_origin      complement(1947..2492)
                     /direction=LEFT
                     /label=p15A ori
                     /note="Plasmids containing the medium-copy-number p15A
                     origin of replication can be propagated in E. coli cells
                     that contain a second plasmid with the ColE1 origin. "
     primer_bind     complement(2027..2046)
                     /label=pBR322ori-F
                     /note="pBR322 origin, forward primer"
ORIGIN
        1 gacaatgaaa acgttagtca tggcgcgcct tgacggctag ctcagtccta ggtacagtgc
       61 tagcttaatg ctcgcacata gcagaacttt aaaagtattc gccatgttgt agctcccttt
      121 ctcatttcgc agtgctacaa tccgccgcta tggtcccacg tagagcatac ggaaaaaaaa
      181 gtcaaaagcc tccgaccgga ggtcggcctt acttgctagc agagtttgta gaaacgcaaa
      241 aaggccatcc gtcaggatgg ccttctgctt aatttgatgc ctggcagttt atggcgggcg
      301 tcctgcccgc caccctccgg gccgttgctt cgcaacgttc aaatccgctc ccggcggatt
      361 tgtcctactc aggagagcgt tcaccgacaa acaacagata aaacgaaagg cccagtcttt
      421 cgactgagcc tttcgtttta tttgatgcct ggcagttccc tactctcgca tggggagacc
      481 ccacactacc atcggcgcta cggcgtttca cttctgagtt cggcatgggg tcaggtggga
      541 ccaccgcgct actgccgcca ggcaaattct gttttatcag accgcttctg cgttctgatt
      601 taatctgtat caggctgaaa atcttctctc atccgccaaa acagccccgt agaaaaaggg
      661 acgttgatcg gcacgtaaga ggttccaact ttcaccataa tgaaataaga tcactaccgg
      721 gcgtattttt tgagttatcg agattttcag gagctaagga agctaaaatg gagaaaaaaa
      781 tcactggata taccaccgtt gatatatccc aatggcatcg taaagaacat tttgaggcat
      841 ttcagtcagt tgctcaatgt acctataacc agaccgttca gctggatatt acggcctttt
      901 taaagaccgt aaagaaaaat aagcacaagt tttatccggc ctttattcac attcttgccc
      961 gcctgatgaa tgctcatccg gaattccgta tggcaatgaa agacggtgag ctggtgatat
     1021 gggatagtgt tcacccttgt tacaccgttt tccatgagca aactgaaacg ttttcatcgc
     1081 tctggagtga ataccacgac gatttccggc agtttctaca catatattcg caagatgtgg
     1141 cgtgttacgg tgaaaacctg gcctatttcc ctaaagggtt tattgagaat atgtttttcg
     1201 tctcagccaa tccctgggtg agtttcacca gttttgattt aaacgtggcc aatatggaca
     1261 acttcttcgc ccccgttttc accatgggca aatattatac gcaaggcgac aaggtgctga
     1321 tgccgctggc gattcaggtt catcatgccg tctgtgatgg cttccatgtc ggcagaatgc
     1381 ttaatgaatt acaacagtac tgcgatgagt ggcagggcgg ggcgtaattc cggcggattt
     1441 gtcctactca ggagagcgtt caccgacaaa caacagataa aacgaaaggc ccagtctttc
     1501 gactgagcct ttcgttttat ttgatgcctg gcagttccct actctcgcat ggggagaccc
     1561 cacactacca tcggcgctac ggcgtttcac ttctgagttc ggcatggggt caggtgggac
     1621 caccgcgcta ctgccgccag gcaaattctg ttttatcaga ccgcttctgc gttctgattt
     1681 aatctgtatc aggctgaaaa tcttctctca tccgccaaaa cagccctcgg gacggatcgc
     1741 ttcatgtggc aggagaaaaa aggctgcacc ggtgcgtcag cagaatatgt gatacaggat
     1801 atattccgct tcctcgctca ctgactcgct acgctcggtc gttcgactgc ggcgagcgga
     1861 aatggcttac gaacggggcg gagatttcct ggaagatgcc aggaagatac ttaacaggga
     1921 agtgagaggg ccgcggcaaa gccgtttttc cataggctcc gcccccctga caagcatcac
     1981 gaaatctgac gctcaaatca gtggtggcga aacccgacag gactataaag ataccaggcg
     2041 tttccccctg gcggctccct cgtgcgctct cctgttcctg cctttcggtt taccggtgtc
     2101 attccgctgt tatggccgcg tttgtctcat tccacgcctg acactcagtt ccgggtaggc
     2161 agttcgctcc aagctggact gtatgcacga accccccgtt cagtccgacc gctgcgcctt
     2221 atccggtaac tatcgtcttg agtccaaccc ggaaagacat gcaaaagcac cactggcagc
     2281 agccactggt aattgattta gaggagttag tcttgaagtc atgcgccggt taaggctaaa
     2341 ctgaaaggac aagttttggt gactgcgctc ctccaagcca gttacctcgg ttcaaagagt
     2401 tggtagctca gagaaccttc gaaaaaccgc cctgcaaggc ggttttttcg ttttcagagc
     2461 aagagattac gcgcagacca aaacgatctc aagaagatca tcttattaag gggtctgacg
     2521 ctcagtggaa cgaaaactca cgttaaggga ttttggtcat gagattatca aaaaggatct
     2581 tcacctagat ccttttaaat taaaaatgaa gttttaaatc aatctaaagt atatatgagt
     2641 aaacttggtc tgacagttac caatgcttaa tcagtgaggc acctatctca gcggaaccgc
     2701 tctagatttc agtgcaattt atctcttcaa atgtagcacc tgaagtcagc ccggc
//
