>Addgene plasmid #48652 | PM-NM!TB | addgene partial sequence | sequence record 72684 | p15A-F 5'-gattacgcgcagaccaaaac-3'
GGGGTCTGACGCTCAGTGGAACGAAAACTCACGTTAAGGGATTTTGGTCATGAGATTATCAAAAAGGATC
TTCACCTAGATCCTTTTAAATTAAAAATGAAGTTTTAAATCAATCTAAAGTATATATGAGTAAACTTGGT
CTGACAGTTACCAATGCTTAATCAGTGAGGCACCTATCTCAGCGGAACCGCTCTAGATTTCAGTGCAATT
TATCTCTTCAAATGTAGCACCTGAAGTCAGCCCGGCGACAATGAAAACGTTAGTCATGGCGCGCCTTGAC
GGCTAGCTCAGTCCTAGGTACAGTGCTAGCTTAATGCTCGCACATAGCAGAACTTTAAAAGTATTCGCCA
TGTTGTAGCTCCCTTTCTCATTTCGCAGTGCTACAATCCGCCGCTATGGTCCCACGTAGAGCATACGGAA
AAAAAAGTCAAAAGCCTCCGACCGGAGGTCGGCCTTACTTGCTAGCAGAGTTTGTAGAAACGCAAAAAGG
CCATCCGTCAGGATGGCCTTCTGCTTAATTTGATGCCTGGCAGTTTATGGCGGGCGTCCTGCCCGCCACC
CTCCGGGCCGTTGCTTCGCAACGTTCAAATCCGCTCCCGGCGGATTTGTCCTACTCAGGAGAGCGTTCAC
CGACAAACAACAGATAAAACGAAAGGCCCAGTCTTTCGACTGAGCCTTTCGTTTTATTTGATGCCTGGCA
GTTCCCTACTCTCGCATGGGGAGACCCCACACTACCATCGGCGCTACGGCGTTTCACTTCTGAGTTCGGC
ATGGGGTCAGGTGGGACCACCGCGCTACTGCCGCCAGGCAAATTCTGTTTTATCAGACCGCTTCTGCGTT
CTGATTTAATCTGTATCAGGCTGAAAATCTTCTCTCATCCGCCAAAACAGCCCCGTAGAA
